Addgene plasmid #178334: pAAV.CAG.iGluSnFR3.v857.SGZ
Purpose: Fluorescent reporter for glutamate, third generation, variant 857 in Stargazin (SGZ) backbone. iGluSnFR3.v857.SGZ
Depositing lab: Kaspar Podgorski. Depositing organization: HHMI, Janelia Research Campus. Publication: Glutamate indicators with improved activation kinetics and localization for imaging synaptic transmission. Aggarwal A, Liu R, Chen Y, Ralowicz AJ, Bergerson SJ, Tomaska F, Mohar B, Hanson TL, Hasseman JP, Reep D, Tsegaye G, Yao P, Ji X, Kloos M, Walpita D, Patel R, Mohr MA, Tillberg PW, Looger LL, Marvin JS, Hoppa MB, Konnerth A, Kleinfeld D, Schreiter ER, Podgorski K. Nat Methods. 2023 May 4. doi: 10.1038/s41592-023-01863-6. PubMed 37142767.
Backbone
  Vector backbone: pAAV CAG
  Backbone size w/o insert (bp): 4852
  Total vector size (bp): 6673
  Vector type: Mammalian Expression, Mouse Targeting, AAV, Cre/Lox, Synthetic Biology
Growth in bacteria
  Bacterial resistance: Ampicillin, 100 μg/mL
  Growth temperature: 30°C
  Growth strain: NEB Stable
  Growth instructions: <8 hours
  Copy number: High Copy
Gene/Insert
  Gene/Insert name: pAAV CAG iGluSnFR3 v857.SGZ (alt names: iGluSnFR3 v857.SGZ; iGluSnFR3 556dot857.SGZ; v857.SGZ)
  Species: M. musculus (mouse), R. norvegicus (rat), Synthetic
  Insert size (bp): 1821
  Tag / fusion protein: IgK-chain (N terminal on insert); Myc epi tag (C terminal on insert); Stargazin and PDZ domain (C terminal on insert)
Terms and licenses: Academic/Nonprofit Terms; Industry Terms: Not Available to Industry
How to cite: pAAV.CAG.iGluSnFR3.v857.SGZ was a gift from Kaspar Podgorski (Addgene plasmid # 178334 ; http://n2t.net/addgene:178334 ; RRID:Addgene_178334)
