[The description below was written by a language model from this plasmid's Addgene catalogue record and pLannotate feature annotations shown in this document.]
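Description:
pAAV.CAG.iGluSnFR3.v857.SGZ is an adeno-associated virus transfer plasmid for expressing a third-generation, genetically encoded fluorescent glutamate indicator in mammalian cells. The expression cassette lies between two AAV2 inverted terminal repeats, which allow it to be packaged into recombinant AAV particles. The bacterial portion carries a high-copy ColE1/pUC-type origin, an f1 origin and a β-lactamase gene for ampicillin selection. The catalogue gives a total size of 6,673 bp, slightly less than the 6,759 nt of the annotated sequencing record.

Transcription is driven by the constitutive CAG arrangement: a CMV enhancer fragment, the chicken β-actin promoter and a downstream chimeric intron. The open reading frame begins with a mouse Igκ leader that directs the protein into the secretory pathway so the sensor domain is displayed on the cell surface. The sensor itself consists of the E. coli glutamate/aspartate-binding protein GltI combined with a GFP-derived fluorescent protein, so that ligand binding changes fluorescence. The catalogue also lists a C-terminal Myc epitope, which is not separately annotated. Membrane anchoring is provided by a PDGFRβ transmembrane domain followed by a C-terminal fragment of mouse Stargazin (Cacng2), an AMPA receptor auxiliary protein. According to the record this fragment contributes a PDZ-related element, and the associated work concerns improved sensor localization for synaptic imaging. A WPRE enhances transcript expression, and an SV40 polyadenylation signal is annotated after it, on the reverse strand.

Although the vector type field includes Cre/Lox, no recombinase sites appear in the feature table, so expression appears to be Cre-independent. The construct is used for imaging glutamate release and synaptic transmission.
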