Features (pLannotate 1.2.2; 20 found; start..end, strand, type, name):
     61..194     +  repeat_region  AAV2 ITR: inverted terminal repeat of adeno-associated virus serotype 2 inverted
    188..244     -  CDS            lacI (fragment): lac repressor; lacI; The lac repressor binds to the lac operator to inhibit transcription in E. coli. This inhibition can be relieved by adding lactose or isopropyl-β-D-thiogalactopyranoside (IPTG).
    427..1015    -  rep_origin     ori: high-copy-number ColE1/pMB1/pBR322/pUC origin of replication
   1186..2046    -  CDS            AmpR: β-lactamase; bla; confers resistance to ampicillin, carbenicillin, and related antibiotics
   2047..2151    -  promoter       AmpR promoter: bla
   2204..2632    -  rep_origin     f1 ori (sequence partly withheld): f1 bacteriophage origin of replication; arrow indicates direction of (+) strand synthesis
   2637..2706    -  CDS            lacZα (fragment): LacZα fragment of β-galactosidase; lacZ fragment
   2701..2833    -  repeat_region  AAV2 ITR (fragment): inverted terminal repeat of adeno-associated virus serotype 2 inverted
   2896..3144    +  enhancer       CMV enhancer (fragment): human cytomegalovirus immediate early enhancer
   3146..3423    +  promoter       chicken β-actin promoter: No description available
   3424..3559    +  intron         hybrid intron (fragment): hybrid between chicken β-actin (CBA) and minute virus of mice (MMV) introns (Gray et al., 2011)
   3648..3778    +  intron         chimeric intron (fragment): chimera between introns from chicken β-actin and rabbit β-globin
   3845..3907    +  sig_peptide    Igκ leader: leader sequence from mouse immunoglobulin κ light chain
   3905..4660    +  CDS            gltI (fragment): GLTI_ECOLI - Also known as ybeJ, yzzK. Experimental evidence at protein level: Swiss-Prot protein existence level 1. Part of the ABC transporter complex GltIJKL involved in glutamate and aspartate uptake. Binds to both glutamate and aspartate. From Escherichia coli (strain K12).
   4676..5392    +  CDS            cEGFP: cEGFP is a basic (constitutively fluorescent) green fluorescent protein published in 2008, derived from Aequorea victoria.
   5522..5668    +  CDS            PDGFRβ TM domain: transmembrane domain from platelet derived growth factor receptor beta
   5669..5866    +  CDS            Cacng2 (fragment): CCG2_MOUSE - Also known as Stg. Experimental evidence at protein level: Swiss-Prot protein existence level 1. Regulates the trafficking and gating properties of AMPA- selective glutamate receptors (AMPARs). Promotes their targeting to the cell membrane and synapses and modulates their gating properties by slowing their rates of activation, deactivation and desensitization. Does not show subunit-specific AMPA receptor regulation and regulates all AMPAR subunits. Thought to stabilize the calcium channel in an inactivated (closed) state (By similarity). From Mus musculus (Mouse).
   5906..6494    +  misc_feature   WPRE: woodchuck hepatitis virus posttranscriptional regulatory element
   6537..6658    -  polyA_signal   SV40 poly(A) signal: SV40 polyadenylation signal
   6681..6749    -  CDS            large T antigen (fragment): large T antigen from SV40 (simian virus 40)
>Addgene plasmid #178334 | pAAV.CAG.iGluSnFR3.v857.SGZ | addgene full sequence | sequence record 350416 | Addgene NGS Result
GGATCTTCCTAGAGCATGGCTACGTAGATAAGTAGCATGGCGGGTTAATCATTAACTACAAGGAACCCCT
AGTGATGGAGTTGGCCACTCCCTCTCTGCGCGCTCGCTCGCTCACTGAGGCCGGGCGACCAAAGGTCGCC
CGACGCCCGGGCTTTGCCCGGGCGGCCTCAGTGAGCGAGCGAGCGCGCAGCTGCATTAATGAATCGGCCA
ACGCGCGGGGAGAGGCGGTTTGCGTATTGGGCGCTCTTCCGCTTCCTCGCTCACTGACTCGCTGCGCTCG
GTCGTTCGGCTGCGGCGAGCGGTATCAGCTCACTCAAAGGCGGTAATACGGTTATCCACAGAATCAGGGG
ATAACGCAGGAAAGAACATGTGAGCAAAAGGCCAGCAAAAGGCCAGGAACCGTAAAAAGGCCGCGTTGCT
GGCGTTTTTCCATAGGCTCCGCCCCCCTGACGAGCATCACAAAAATCGACGCTCAAGTCAGAGGTGGCGA
AACCCGACAGGACTATAAAGATACCAGGCGTTTCCCCCTGGAAGCTCCCTCGTGCGCTCTCCTGTTCCGA
CCCTGCCGCTTACCGGATACCTGTCCGCCTTTCTCCCTTCGGGAAGCGTGGCGCTTTCTCATAGCTCACG
CTGTAGGTATCTCAGTTCGGTGTAGGTCGTTCGCTCCAAGCTGGGCTGTGTGCACGAACCCCCCGTTCAG
CCCGACCGCTGCGCCTTATCCGGTAACTATCGTCTTGAGTCCAACCCGGTAAGACACGACTTATCGCCAC
TGGCAGCAGCCACTGGTAACAGGATTAGCAGAGCGAGGTATGTAGGCGGTGCTACAGAGTTCTTGAAGTG
GTGGCCTAACTACGGCTACACTAGAAGAACAGTATTTGGTATCTGCGCTCTGCTGAAGCCAGTTACCTTC
GGAAAAAGAGTTGGTAGCTCTTGATCCGGCAAACAAACCACCGCTGGTAGCGGTGGTTTTTTTGTTTGCA
AGCAGCAGATTACGCGCAGAAAAAAAGGATCTCAAGAAGATCCTTTGATCTTTTCTACGGGGTCTGACGC
TCAGTGGAACGAAAACTCACGTTAAGGGATTTTGGTCATGAGATTATCAAAAAGGATCTTCACCTAGATC
CTTTTAAATTAAAAATGAAGTTTTAAATCAATCTAAAGTATATATGAGTAAACTTGGTCTGACAGTTACC
AATGCTTAATCAGTGAGGCACCTATCTCAGCGATCTGTCTATTTCGTTCATCCATAGTTGCCTGACTCCC
CGTCGTGTAGATAACTACGATACGGGAGGGCTTACCATCTGGCCCCAGTGCTGCAATGATACCGCGAGAC
CCACGCTCACCGGCTCCAGATTTATCAGCAATAAACCAGCCAGCCGGAAGGGCCGAGCGCAGAAGTGGTC
CTGCAACTTTATCCGCCTCCATCCAGTCTATTAATTGTTGCCGGGAAGCTAGAGTAAGTAGTTCGCCAGT
TAATAGTTTGCGCAACGTTGTTGCCATTGCTACAGGCATCGTGGTGTCACGCTCGTCGTTTGGTATGGCT
TCATTCAGCTCCGGTTCCCAACGATCAAGGCGAGTTACATGATCCCCCATGTTGTGCAAAAAAGCGGTTA
GCTCCTTCGGTCCTCCGATCGTTGTCAGAAGTAAGTTGGCCGCAGTGTTATCACTCATGGTTATGGCAGC
ACTGCATAATTCTCTTACTGTCATGCCATCCGTAAGATGCTTTTCTGTGACTGGTGAGTACTCAACCAAG
TCATTCTGAGAATAGTGTATGCGGCGACCGAGTTGCTCTTGCCCGGCGTCAATACGGGATAATACCGCGC
CACATAGCAGAACTTTAAAAGTGCTCATCATTGGAAAACGTTCTTCGGGGCGAAAACTCTCAAGGATCTT
ACCGCTGTTGAGATCCAGTTCGATGTAACCCACTCGTGCACCCAACTGATCTTCAGCATCTTTTACTTTC
ACCAGCGTTTCTGGGTGAGCAAAAACAGGAAGGCAAAATGCCGCAAAAAAGGGAATAAGGGCGACACGGA
AATGTTGAATACTCATACTCTTCCTTTTTCAATATTATTGAAGCATTTATCAGGGTTATTGTCTCATGAG
CGGATACATATTTGAATGTATTTAGAAAAATAAACAAATAGGGGTTCCGCGCACATTTCCCCGAAAAGTG
CCACCTAAATTGTAAGCGTTAATATTTTGTTAAAATTCGCGTTAAATTTTTGTTAAATCAGCTCATTTTT
TAACCAATAGGCCGAAATCGGCAAAATCCCTTATAAATCAAAAGAATAGACCGAGATAGGGT
[37 nt withheld, positions 2303-2339]
AAAGAACGTGGACTCCAACGTCAAAGG
[49 nt withheld, positions 2367-2415]
T
[91 nt withheld, positions 2417-2507]
G
[124 nt withheld, positions 2509-2632]
CCCATTCGCCATTCAGGCTGCGCAACTGTTGGGAAGGGCGATCGGTGCGGGCCTCTTCGCTATTACGCCA
GCTGCGCGCTCGCTCGCTCACTGAGGCCGCCCGGGCAAAGCCCGGGCGTCGGGCGACCTTTGGTCGCCCG
GCCTCAGTGAGCGAGCGAGCGCGCAGAGAGGGAGTGGCCAACTCCATCACTAGGGGTTCCTTGTAGTTAA
TGATTAACCCGCCATGCTACTTATCTACGTAGCCATGCTCTAGGAAGATCGTACCATTGACGTCAATAAT
GACGTATGTTCCCATAGTAACGCCAATAGGGACTTTCCATTGACGTCAATGGGTGGAGTATTTACGGTAA
ACTGCCCACTTGGCAGTACATCAAGTGTATCATATGCCAAGTACGCCCCCTATTGACGTCAATGACGGTA
AATGGCCCGCCTGGCATTATGCCCAGTACATGACCTTATGGGACTTTCCTACTTGGCAGTACATCTACGT
ATTAGTCATCGCTATTACCATGGTCGAGGTGAGCCCCACGTTCTGCTTCACTCTCCCCATCTCCCCCCCC
TCCCCACCCCCAATTTTGTATTTATTTATTTTTTAATTATTTTGTGCAGCGATGGGGGCGGGGGGGGGGG
GGGGGCGCGCGCCGGGGGGGGGGGGGSGGGGSGRGGGGSGGGGSGGGGSGAGGCGGAGAGGTGCGGCGGC
AGCCAATCAGAGCGGCGCGCTCCGAAAGTTTCCTTTTATGGCGAGGCGGCGGCGGCGGCGGCCCTATAAA
AAGCGAAGCGCGCGGCGGGCGGGAGTCGCTGCGCGCTGCCTTCGCCCCGTGCCCCGCTCCGCCGCCGCCT
CGCGCCGCCCGCCCCGGCTCTGACTGACCGCGTTACTCCCACAGGTGAGCGGGCGGGACGGCCCTTCTCC
TCCGGGCTGTAATTAGCGCTTGGTTTAATGACGGCTTGTTTCTTTTCTGTGGCTGCGTGAAAGCCTTGAG
GGGCTCCGGGAGGGCCCTTTGTGCGGGGGGAGCGGCTCGGGGCTGTCCGCGGGGGGACGGCTGCCTTCGG
GGGGGACGGGGCAGGGCGGGGTTCGGCTTCTGGCGTGTGACCGGCGGCTCTAGAGCCTCTGCTAACCATG
TTCATGCCTTCTTCTTTTTCCTACAGCTCCTGGGCAACGTGCTGGTTATTGTGCTGTCTCATCATTTTGG
CAAAGAATTGGATCCCGCCACCATGGAGACAGACACACTCCTGCTATGGGTACTGCTGCTCTGGGTTCCA
GGTTCCACTGGTGACAGATCTGGGTCCGCCGCCGGAAGTACTCTTGATAAGATCGCTAAAAATGGTGTAA
TTGTTGTCGGCCACCGAGACTCTTCTGTGCCATTCAGCTATTATGATTCTCAACACAAAGTGGTGGGCTA
TTCACAAGAGTATTCTAACGCCATTGTTGAAGCAGTTAAGAAGAAGTTGAATAAACCAGACCTTCAAGTA
AAACTCATTCCTATAACATCCCAAAACCGCATACCTCTCTTGCAAAACGGCACTTACGATTTCGAGTGTG
GGAGCACTACTAATAATGTCGAACGCCAGAAACAAGCCGCATTCTCCGACACCATCTTCGTGGTGGGCAC
TCGACTGTTGACAAAGAAAGGCGGTGATATTAAGGATTTCGCAAATCTGAAGGATAAGGCAGTCGTGGTC
ACCAGCGGGACCACCTCAGAAGTACTCCTTAATAAACTCAATGAAGAACAAAAGATGAATATGCGAATCA
TCTCTGCTAAGGACCACGGTGACTCTTTTCGCACATTGGAAAGTGGGCGCGCCGTAGCATTTATGATGGA
CGACTCTCTGCTCGCTGGCGAGCGCGCCAAAGCCAAAAAACCAGACGACTGGGAAATTGTAGGTAAACCT
CAAAGCCAAGAGGCATATGGCTGCATGTTGAGAAAAGATGACCCCCAATTCAAGAAACTGATGGACGACA
CTATAGCTCAGGTCCAGACTTCAGGGGAAGCTGAGAAGTGGTTTGATAAATGGTTCAAGAACCCAATCTT
GGTAAATCATACCGTTTATATTACCGCTGACAAACAAAAGAATGGGATAAAGGCAAATTTCAAGATTCAC
CATAACGTAGAGGATGGAAGCGTGCAGTTGGCAGACCATTATCAACAGAATACCCCTATTGGCGACGGAC
CCGTGCTCCTCCCTGACAACCACTACTTGTCCTATCAAAGTGTTCTCTCAAAGGACCCCAATGAGAAGCG
AGACCACATGGTACTTCTCGAATTCGTTACCGCCACCGGGAATTCACTTGGCATGGATGAATTGTATAAG
GGGGGTACTGGCGGCAGCATGTCCAAGGGTGAGGAGCTTTTTACCGGAGTAGTACCAATTCTCGTTGAAC
TTGACGGAGACGTCAACGGGCACAAGTTTAGCGTACGAGGTGAGGGGGAGGGTGATGCAACCAACGGTAA
ACTTACTCTCAAATTCATATGCACTACCGGAAAGCTGCCAGTACCTTGGCCAACACTGGTCACTACCCTC
TCCTATGGCGTTCAATGTTTTGCTCGATACCCTGACCACATGAAACAGCATGACTTCTTTAAATCAGCCA
TGCCTGAAGGGTATGTCCAGGAGCGGACTATATCATTTAAAGACGATGGAACCTATAAGACTCGGGCTGA
AGTGAAGCTCGAGGGTGACACATTGGTTAATCGGATCGAGCTTAAGGGCATAGATTTTAAAGAAGATGGT
AATATTCTTGGCCACAAATTGGAGTACAATTTTAATAATCCTTTGAACATGAACTTTGAGCTCTCCGATG
AAATGAAGGCACTCTTTAAAGAGCCAAACGACAAAGCTCTGAAACTGCAGGTCGACGAACAAAAACTCAT
CTCAGAAGAGGATCTGAATGCTGTGGGCCAGGACACGCAGGAGGTCATCGTGGTGCCACACTCCTTGCCC
TTTAAGGTGGTGGTGATCTCAGCCATCCTGGCCCTGGTGGTGCTCACCATCATCTCCCTTATCATCCTCA
TCATGCTTTGGCAGAAGAAGCCACGTGATAGACACAAGCAGTTGCGAGCTACAGCACGCGCCACCGATTA
TCTGCAAGCTGATGCAATAACTAGAATCCCTGATTATAGATACAGATATCAACGAAGGGATCGCGATGAT
GATCGAGATACAGAGCCAGATCATGATCGGGATGCTGATCCCGTCGGGGTGAAAGGTTTCAACACTCTTC
CAGATACAGAGATAGATAATCCCCAGACGACTTCAGTGTAGAAGCTTATCGATAATCAACCTCTGGATTA
CAAAATTTGTGAAAGATTGACTGGTATTCTTAACTATGTTGCTCCTTTTACGCTATGTGGATACGCTGCT
TTAATGCCTTTGTATCATGCTATTGCTTCCCGTATGGCTTTCATTTTCTCCTCCTTGTATAAATCCTGGT
TGCTGTCTCTTTATGAGGAGTTGTGGCCCGTTGTCAGGCAACGTGGCGTGGTGTGCACTGTGTTTGCTGA
CGCAACCCCCACTGGTTGGGGCATTGCCACCACCTGTCAGCTCCTTTCCGGGACTTTCGCTTTCCCCCTC
CCTATTGCCACGGCGGAACTCATCGCCGCCTGCCTTGCCCGCTGCTGGACAGGGGCTCGGCTGTTGGGCA
CTGACAATTCCGTGGTGTTGTCGGGGAAATCATCGTCCTTTCCTTGGCTGCTCGCCTGTGTTGCCACCTG
GATTCTGCGCGGGACGTCCTTCTGCTACGTCCCTTCGGCCCTCAATCCAGCGGACCTTCCTTCCCGCGGC
CTGCTGCCGGCTCTGCGGCCTCTTCCGCGTCTTCGCCTTCGCCCTCAGACGAGTCGGATCTCCCTTTGGG
CCGCCTCCCCGCATCGATACCGTCGACCCGGGCGGCCGCTTCGAGCAGACATGATAAGATACATTGATGA
GTTTGGACAAACCACAACTAGAATGCAGTGAAAAAAATGCTTTATTTGTGAAATTTGTGATGCTATTGCT
TTATTTGTAACCATTATAAGCTGCAATAAACAAGTTAACAACAACAATTGCATTCATTTTATGTTTCAGG
TTCAGGGGGAGATGTGGGAGGTTTTTTAAAGCAAGTAAAACCTCTACAAATGTGGTAAAATCGATAA
